>Addgene plasmid #129908 | pRDAX-119 C-Tag miRFP670[2] L20 FKBP EGFP | depositor full sequence | sequence record 249286 | Full Sequence
GCCTGCCTCCAGGCCTCAATATTGGCCATTAGCCATATTATTCATTGGTTATATAGCATAAATCAATATT
GGCTATTGGCCATTGCATACGTTGTATCTATATCATAATATGTACATTTATATTGGCTCATGTCCAATAT
GACCGCCATGTTGGCATTGATTATTGACTAGTTATTAATAGTAATCAATTACGGGGTCATTAGTTCATAG
CCCATATATGGAGTTCCGCGTTACATAACTTACGGTAAATGGCCCGCCTGGCTGACCGCCCAACGACCCC
CGCCCATTGACGTCAATAATGACGTATGTTCCCATAGTAACGCCAATAGGGACTTTCCATTGACGTCAAT
GGGTGGAGTATTTACGGTAAACTGCCCACTTGGCAGTACATCAAGTGTATCATATGCCAAGTCCGCCCCC
TATTGACGTCAATGACGGTAAATGGCCCGCCTGGCATTATGCCCAGTACATGACCTTACGGGACTTTCCT
ACTTGGCAGTACATCTACGTATTAGTCATCGCTATTACCATGGTGATGCGGTTTTGGCAGTACACCAATG
GGCGTGGATAGCGGTTTGACTCACGGGGATTTCCAAGTCTCCACCCCATTGACGTCAATGGGAGTTTGTT
TTGGCACCAAAATCAACGGGACTTTCCAAAATGTCGTAATAACCCCGCCCCGTTGACGCAAATGGGCGGT
AGGCGTGTACGGTGGGAGGTCTATATAAGCAGAGCTCGTTTAGTGAACCGTCAGATCACTAGAAGCTTTA
TTGCGGTAGTTTATCACAGTTAAATTGCTAACGCAGTCAGTGCTTCTGACACAACAGTCTCGAACTTAAG
CTGCAGAAGTTGGTCGTGAGGCACTGGGCAGGTAAGTATCAAGGTTACAAGACAGGTTTAAGGAGACCAA
TAGAAACTGGGCTTGTCGAGACAGAGAAGACTCTTGCGTTTCTGATAGGCACCTATTGGTCTTACTGACA
TCCACTTTGCCTTTCTCTCCACAGGTGTCCACTCCCAGGCCACCATGGGAGTGCAGGTGGAAACCATCTC
CCCAGGAGACGGGCGCACCTTCCCCAAGCGCGGCCAGACCTGCGTGGTGCACTACACCGGGATGCTTGAA
GATGGAAAGAAATTTGATTCCTCCCGGGACAGAAACAAGCCCTTTAAGTTTATGCTAGGCAAGCAGGAGG
TGATCCGAGGCTGGGAAGAAGGGGTTGCCCAGATGAGTGTGGGTCAGAGAGCCAAACTGACTATATCTCC
AGATTATGCCTATGGTGCCACTGGGCACCCAGGCATCATCCCACCACATGCCACTCTCGTCTTCGATGTG
GAGCTTCTAAAACTGGAAGGGAGTCCTGGCGGTGGATCCGGAGGCTCTGGGAGCTCTGCCAGCGGTGGCA
GCACCAGTGGCAGAGCGGGACCCAGTATCGACCTGTCTGGGACACTCGCACCAGCACTGGAGCGCATAAG
AACTGCTGGATCACTGAGGGCCCTCTGTGACGACACAGTCTTGCTCTTTCAGCAATGTACGGGCTATGAT
CGAGTGATGGTGTACCGATTCGACGAACAGGGTCATGGTCTGGTCTTTTCCGAGTGTCACGTGCCTGGCC
TGGAGAGCTACTTTGGCAACCGCTATCCCTCTTCTACCGTACCCCAGATGGCCAGGCAACTTTACGTCCG
GCAACGGGTCAGAGTGCTGGTGGATGTGACCTACCAGCCTGTGCCACTCGAACCTCGGCTGAGCCCACTC
ACTGGACGGGATCTGGACATGAGCGGCTGCTTCCTGAGGTCCATGTCACCTTGCCATCTGCAGTTCTTGA
AGGACATGGGCGTTCGAGCCACACTCGCAGTCTCACTGGTTGTAGGCGGGAAACTGTGGGGTCTTGTGGT
GTGTCACCACTACCTTCCCAGGTTCATCCGGTTCGAGTTGAGAGCCATCTGCAAACGTTTGGCCGAGAGA
ATAGCCACCCGCATTACTGCTCTGGAATCCTAAGAATTCAGATCCGCCCCTCTCCCTCCCCCCCCCCTAA
CGTTACTGGCCGAAGCCGCTTGGAATAAGGCCGGTGTGCGTTTGTCTATATGTTATTTTCCACCATATTG
CCGTCTTTTGGCAATGTGAGGGCCCGGAAACCTGGCCCTGTCTTCTTGACGAGCATTCCTAGGGGTCTTT
CCCCTCTCGCCAAAGGAATGCAAGGTCTGTTGAATGTCGTGAAGGAAGCAGTTCCTCTGGTAGCTTCTTG
AAGACAAACAACGTCTGTAGCGACCCTTTGCAGGCAGCGGAACCCCCCACCTGGCGACAGGTGCCTCTGC
GGCCAAAAGCCACGTGTATAAGATACACCTGCAAAGGCGGCACAACCCCAGTGCCACGTTGTGAGTTGGA
TAGTTGTGGAAAGAGTCAAATGGCTCTCCTCAAGCGTATTCAACAAGGGGCTGAAGGATGCCCAGAAGGT
ACCCCATTGTATGGGATCTGATCTGGGGCCTCGGTACACATGCTTTACATGTGTTTAGTCGAGGTTAAAA
AAACGTCTAGGCCCCCCGAACCACGGGGACGTGGTTTTCCTTTGAAAAACACGATGATAATATGGCCACA
ACCATGGTGAGCAAGGGCGAGGAGCTGTTCACCGGGGTGGTGCCCATCCTGGTCGAGCTGGACGGCGACG
TAAACGGCCACAAGTTCAGCGTGTCCGGCGAGGGCGAGGGCGATGCCACCTACGGCAAGCTGACCCTGAA
GTTCATCTGCACCACCGGCAAGCTGCCCGTGCCCTGGCCCACCCTCGTGACCACCCTGACCTACGGCGTG
CAGTGCTTCAGCCGCTACCCCGACCACATGAAGCAGCACGACTTCTTCAAGTCCGCCATGCCCGAAGGCT
ACGTCCAGGAGCGCACCATCTTCTTCAAGGACGACGGCAACTACAAGACCCGCGCCGAGGTGAAGTTCGA
GGGCGACACCCTGGTGAACCGCATCGAGCTGAAGGGCATCGACTTCAAGGAGGACGGCAACATCCTGGGG
CACAAGCTGGAGTACAACTACAACAGCCACAACGTCTATATCATGGCCGACAAGCAGAAGAACGGCATCA
AGGTGAACTTCAAGATCCGCCACAACATCGAGGACGGCAGCGTGCAGCTCGCCGACCACTACCAGCAGAA
CACCCCCATCGGCGACGGCCCCGTGCTGCTGCCCGACAACCACTACCTGAGCACCCAGTCCGCCCTGAGC
AAAGACCCCAACGAGAAGCGCGATCACATGGTCCTGCTGGAGTTCGTGACCGCCGCCGGGATCACTCTCG
GCATGGACGAGCTGTACAAGTAAACCGGTGCTCGAGGTACCGATGAATAGCTAAGGTCGAGGCCGCAGGT
AAGTATCAAGGTTACAAGACAGGTTTAAGGAGACCAATAGAAACTGGGCTTGTCGAGACAGAGAAGACTC
TTGCGTTTCTGATAGGCACCTATTGGTCTTACTGACATCCACTTTGCCTTTCTCTCCACAGGTGTCGACA
ATCAACCTCTGGATTACAAAATTTGTGAAAGATTGACTGGTATTCTTAACTATGTTGCTCCTTTTACGCT
ATGTGGATACGCTGCTTTAATGCCTTTGTATCATGCTATTGCTTCCCGTATGGCTTTCATTTTCTCCTCC
TTGTATAAATCCTGGTTGCTGTCTCTTTATGAGGAGTTGTGGCCCGTTGTCAGGCAACGTGGCGTGGTGT
GCACTGTGTTTGCTGACGCAACCCCCACTGGTTGGGGCATTGCCACCACCTGTCAGCTCCTTTCCGGGAC
TTTCGCTTTCCCCCTCCCTATTGCCACGGCGGAACTCATCGCCGCCTGCCTTGCCCGCTGCTGGACAGGG
GCTCGGCTGTTGGGCACTGACAATTCCGTGGTGTTGTCGGGGAAGCTGACGTCCTTTCCATGGCTGCTCG
CCTGTGTTGCCACCTGGATTCTGCGCGGGACGTCCTTCTGCTACGTCCCTTCGGCCCTCAATCCAGCGGA
CCTTCCTTCCCGCGGCCTGCTGCCGGCTCTGCGGCCTCTTCCGCGTCTTCGCCTTCGCCCTCAGACGAGT
CGGATCTCCCTTTGGGCCGCCTCCCCGCCTGGAATTCGAGCTCGGTACGATCAGCCTCGACTGTGCCTTC
TAGTTGCCAGCCATCTGTTGTTTGCCCCTCCCCCGTGCCTTCCTTGACCCTGGAAGGTGCCACTCCCACT
GTCCTTTCCTAATAAAATGAGGAAATTGCATCGCATTGTCTGAGTAGGTGTCATTCTATTCTGGGGGGTG
GGGTGGGGCAGGACAGCAAGGGGGAGGATTGGGAAGACAATAGCCCAGCTTTTGTTCCCTTTAGTGAGGG
TTAATTGCGCGCTTGGCGTAATCATGGTCATAGCTGTTTCCTGTGTGAAATTGTTATCCGCTAATTCACT
CCTCAGGTGCAGGCTGCCTATCAGAAGGTGGTGGCTGGTGTGGCCAATGCCCTGGCTCACAAATACCACT
GAGATCTTTTTCCCTCTGCCAAAAATTATGGGGACATCATGAAGCCCCTTGAGCATCTGACTTCTGGCTA
ATAAAGGAAATTTATTTTCATTGCAATAGTGTGTTGGAATTTTTTGTGTCTCTCACTCGGAAGGACATAT
GGGAGGGCAAATCATTTAAAACATCAGAATGAGTATTTGGTTTAGAGTTTGGCAACATATGCCCATATGC
TGGCTGCCATGAACAAAGGTTGGCTATAAAGAGGTCATCAGTATATGAAACAGCCCCCTGCTGTCCATTC
CTTATTCCATAGAAAAGCCTTGACTTGAGGTTAGATTTTTTTTATATTTTGTTTTGTGTTATTTTTTTCT
TTAACATCCCTAAAATTTTCCTTACATGTTTTACTAGCCAGATTTTTCCTCCTCTCCTGACTACTCCCAG
TCATAGCTGTCCCTCTTCTCTTATGGAGATCGGCCGGCCGCCGGCGTCGACGCGCGCGGCCGCGGCGCGC
CGTTGCTGGCGTTTTTCCATAGGCTCCGCCCCCCTGACGAGCATCACAAAAATCGACGCTCAAGTCAGAG
GTGGCGAAACCCGACAGGACTATAAAGATACCAGGCGTTTCCCCCTGGAAGCTCCCTCGTGCGCTCTCCT
GTTCCGACCCTGCCGCTTACCGGATACCTGTCCGCCTTTCTCCCTTCGGGAAGCGTGGCGCTTTCTCATA
GCTCACGCTGTAGGTATCTCAGTTCGGTGTAGGTCGTTCGCTCCAAGCTGGGCTGTGTGCACGAACCCCC
CGTTCAGCCCGACCGCTGCGCCTTATCCGGTAACTATCGTCTTGAGTCCAACCCGGTAAGACACGACTTA
TCGCCACTGGCAGCAGCCACTGGTAACAGGATTAGCAGAGCGAGGTATGTAGGCGGTGCTACAGAGTTCT
TGAAGTGGTGGCCTAACTACGGCTACACTAGAAGAACAGTATTTGGTATCTGCGCTCTGCTGAAGCCAGT
TACCTTCGGAAAAAGAGTTGGTAGCTCTTGATCCGGCAAACAAACCACCGCTGGTAGCGGTGGTTTTTTT
GTTTGCAAGCAGCAGATTACGCGCAGAAAAAAAGGATCTCAAGAAGATCCTTTGATCTTTTCTACGGGGT
CTGACGCTCAGTGGAACGAAAACTCACGTTAAGGGATTTTGGTCATGAGATTATCAAAAAGGATCTTCAC
CTAGATCCTTTTAAATTAAAAATGAAGTTTTAAATCAATCTAAAGTATATATGAGTAAACTTGGTCTGAC
AGTTACCAATGCTTAATCAGTGAGGCACCTATCTCAGCGATCTGTCTATTTCGTTCATCCATAGTTGCCT
GACTCCCCGTCGTGTAGATAACTACGATACGGGAGGGCTTACCATCTGGCCCCAGTGCTGCAATGATACC
GCGAGACCCACGCTCACCGGCTCCAGATTTATCAGCAATAAACCAGCCAGCCGGAAGGGCCGAGCGCAGA
AGTGGTCCTGCAACTTTATCCGCCTCCATCCAGTCTATTAATTGTTGCCGGGAAGCTAGAGTAAGTAGTT
CGCCAGTTAATAGTTTGCGCAACGTTGTTGCCATTGCTACAGGCATCGTGGTGTCACGCTCGTCGTTTGG
TATGGCTTCATTCAGCTCCGGTTCCCAACGATCAAGGCGAGTTACATGATCCCCCATGTTGTGCAAAAAA
GCGGTTAGCTCCTTCGGTCCTCCGATCGTTGTCAGAAGTAAGTTGGCCGCAGTGTTATCACTCATGGTTA
TGGCAGCACTGCATAATTCTCTTACTGTCATGCCATCCGTAAGATGCTTTTCTGTGACTGGTGAGTACTC
AACCAAGTCATTCTGAGAATAGTGTATGCGGCGACCGAGTTGCTCTTGCCCGGCGTCAATACGGGATAAT
ACCGCGCCACATAGCAGAACTTTAAAAGTGCTCATCATTGGAAAACGTTCTTCGGGGCGAAAACTCTCAA
GGATCTTACCGCTGTTGAGATCCAGTTCGATGTAACCCACTCGTGCACCCAACTGATCTTCAGCATCTTT
TACTTTCACCAGCGTTTCTGGGTGAGCAAAAACAGGAAGGCAAAATGCCGCAAAAAAGGGAATAAGGGCG
ACACGGAAATGTTGAATACTCATACTCTTCCTTTTTCAATATTATTGAAGCATTTATCAGGGTTATTGTC
TCATGAGCGGATACATATTTGAATGTATTTAGAAAAATAAACAAATAGGGGTTCCGCGCACATTTCCCCG
AAAAGTGCCACCTGACGTCTAAGAAACCATTATTATCATGACATTAACCTATAAAAATAGGCGTATCACG
AGGCCCTTTCGTCTACGCGCGCGCCGGCGGCGCGCCGTCGACGGCCGGCCGCGGCCGC
Features (pLannotate 1.2.2; 17 found; start..end, strand, type, name):
    155..532     +  enhancer       CMV enhancer: human cytomegalovirus immediate early enhancer
    534..733     +  promoter       CMV promoter: human cytomegalovirus (CMV) immediate early promoter
    872..1004    +  intron         chimeric intron: chimera between introns from human β-globin and immunoglobulin heavy chain genes
   1025..1348    +  CDS            FKBP1A: FKB1A_HUMAN - Also known as FKBP1, FKBP12. Experimental evidence at protein level: Swiss-Prot protein existence level 1. Keeps in an inactive conformation TGFBR1, the TGF-beta type I serine/threonine kinase receptor, preventing TGF-beta receptor activation in absence of ligand. Recruits SMAD7 to ACVR1B which prevents the association of SMAD2 and SMAD3 with the activin receptor complex, thereby blocking the activin signal. May modulate the RYR1 calcium channel activity. PPIases accelerate the folding of proteins. It catalyzes the cis-trans isomerization of proline imidic peptide bonds in oligop
   1412..1990    +  CDS            emiRFP670 (fragment): emiRFP670 is a basic (constitutively fluorescent) near ir fluorescent protein published in 2020, derived from Rhodopseudomonas palustris. It has low acid sensitivity. It requires the cofactor biliverdin for fluorescence.
   2007..2593    +  misc_feature   IRES2: internal ribosome entry site (IRES) of the encephalomyocarditis virus (EMCV)
   2594..3313    +  CDS            EGFP: the original enhanced GFP (Yang et al., 1996) mammalian codon-optimized
   3359..3491    +  intron         chimeric intron: chimera between introns from human β-globin and immunoglobulin heavy chain genes
   3500..4088    +  misc_feature   WPRE: woodchuck hepatitis virus posttranscriptional regulatory element
   4092..4108    +  misc_feature   MCS (fragment): pUC18/19 multiple cloning site
   4121..4232    +  polyA_signal   bGH poly(A) signal: bovine growth hormone polyadenylation signal
   4328..4346    -  promoter       T3 promoter: promoter for bacteriophage T3 RNA polymerase
   4405..4479    +  CDS            HBB (fragment): HBB_PONPY - Experimental evidence at transcript level: Swiss-Prot protein existence level 2. Involved in oxygen transport from the lung to the various peripheral tissues. From Pongo pygmaeus (Bornean orangutan).
   4550..4605    +  polyA_signal   β-globin poly(A) signal: rabbit β-globin polyadenylation signal (Gil and Proudfoot, 1987)
   4984..5572    -  rep_origin     ori: high-copy-number ColE1/pMB1/pBR322/pUC origin of replication
   5743..6603    -  CDS            AmpR: β-lactamase; bla; confers resistance to ampicillin, carbenicillin, and related antibiotics
   6604..6708    -  promoter       AmpR promoter: bla
