[The description below was written by a language model from this plasmid's Addgene catalogue record and pLannotate feature annotations shown in this document.]
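Description:
pRDAX-119 C-Tag miRFP670[2] L20 FKBP EGFP is a custom-built mammalian expression plasmid of about 6.8 kb, designed as an assay vector for detecting protein–protein interactions by bimolecular or trimolecular fluorescence complementation (BiFC/TriFC). It is maintained in E. coli through a high-copy ColE1/pUC-type origin and selected with ampicillin via the β-lactamase gene and its native promoter.

Expression in mammalian cells is driven by the human CMV immediate-early enhancer and promoter, followed by a chimeric β-globin/immunoglobulin intron that promotes efficient processing of the transcript. The first open reading frame encodes FKBP (FKBP12/FKBP1A), followed after a short gap by a partial coding sequence matching a miRFP670-family near-infrared fluorescent protein. Together with the name ("C-Tag", "[2]", "L20"), this indicates that the second split fragment of miRFP670 is fused to the C-terminus of FKBP, apparently through a linker designated L20. The fragment should be non-fluorescent alone and regain biliverdin-dependent near-infrared fluorescence only when brought next to its complementary fragment on an interacting partner supplied from another construct. The catalogue lists the insert as mouse, whereas the automated annotation matched the human FKBP1A entry; the record does not resolve this.

Downstream, an EMCV IRES drives translation of EGFP from the same transcript, giving an independent green marker of transfection and expression level against which the complementation signal can be compared. A second chimeric intron, a WPRE and the bGH polyadenylation signal complete the cassette. A β-globin fragment with the rabbit β-globin poly(A) signal and a T3 promoter also lie in the backbone.
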