Addgene plasmid #129908: pRDAX-119 C-Tag miRFP670[2] L20 FKBP EGFP
Purpose: PPI (BiFC/TriFC) assay vector
Depositing lab: Gary Lewin. Depositing organization: Max-Delbrueck-Centrum fuer Molekulare Medizin (MDC).
Backbone
  Vector backbone: custom built
  Vector type: Mammalian Expression
Growth in bacteria
  Bacterial resistance: Ampicillin, 100 μg/mL
  Growth temperature: 37°C
  Growth strain: DH5alpha
  Copy number: High Copy
Gene/Insert
  Gene/Insert name: FKBP
  Species: M. musculus (mouse)
  Cloning method: Restriction Enzyme; 5′ cloning site unknown (unknown if destroyed); 3′ cloning site unknown (unknown if destroyed)
Terms and licenses: Academic/Nonprofit Terms; Industry Terms: Not Available to Industry
How to cite: pRDAX-119 C-Tag miRFP670[2] L20 FKBP EGFP was a gift from Gary Lewin (Addgene plasmid # 129908 ; http://n2t.net/addgene:129908 ; RRID:Addgene_129908)
